Addgene plasmid #74794: pSYC-187
Purpose: pCS4+-P2A-mCherry-CAAX
Depositing lab: Seok-Yong Choi. Depositing organization: Chonnam National University. Publication: High Cleavage Efficiency of a 2A Peptide Derived from Porcine Teschovirus-1 in Human Cell Lines, Zebrafish and Mice. Kim JH, Lee SR, Li LH, Park HJ, Park JH, Lee KY, Kim MK, Shin BA, Choi SY. PLoS One. 2011 . 6(4):e18556. 10.1371/journal.pone.0018556 PubMed 21602908.
Backbone
  Vector backbone: pCS4+
Growth in bacteria
  Bacterial resistance: Ampicillin, 100 μg/mL
  Growth temperature: 37°C
  Growth strain: DH5alpha
  Copy number: Unknown
Gene/Insert
  Gene/Insert name: P2A-mCherry-CAAX
  Insert size (bp): 846
Terms and licenses: Academic/Nonprofit Terms; Industry Terms: Not Available to Industry
How to cite: pSYC-187 was a gift from Seok-Yong Choi (Addgene plasmid # 74794 ; http://n2t.net/addgene:74794 ; RRID:Addgene_74794)
