[The description below was written by a language model from this plasmid's Addgene catalogue record and pLannotate feature annotations shown in this document.]
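Description:
pSYC-187 is a 5.0 kb expression plasmid built on the pCS4+ backbone, a CS2-family vector designed both for direct expression in vertebrate cells and embryos and for in vitro synthesis of mRNA. It is maintained in E. coli through a high-copy ColE1/pUC-type origin and selected with ampicillin via the β-lactamase gene. An f1 origin and remnants of lac sequences (lac promoter/operator, lacZα and lacI fragments) are carried over from the parental cloning vector.

The expression unit is driven by the simian cytomegalovirus IE94 enhancer/promoter, which, in this circular map, sits immediately upstream of an SP6 promoter. The same insert can therefore be transcribed in transfected cells or injected embryos from the CMV promoter, or transcribed in vitro with SP6 polymerase. The 846 bp insert is P2A-mCherry-CAAX. The porcine teschovirus-1 2A peptide is named in the catalogue entry but not annotated in the feature table; it presumably lies in the unannotated stretch ahead of mCherry. It is followed by the red fluorescent protein mCherry fused at its C-terminus to a short H-Ras fragment supplying the CAAX prenylation motif, which targets the reporter to the plasma membrane. An SV40 polyadenylation signal lies downstream, with T7 and T3 promoters in the reverse orientation flanking it.

Because the cassette begins with P2A rather than a complete upstream gene, the plasmid appears to be a recipient or component vector. A coding sequence placed in frame ahead of P2A would be co-translated with, and separated from, membrane-bound mCherry. The associated publication compared 2A peptide cleavage efficiency in human cell lines, zebrafish and mice, which fits use in bicistronic expression and cleavage assays.
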