Features (pLannotate 1.2.2; 16 found; start..end, strand, type, name):
     35..53      +  promoter       SP6 promoter: promoter for bacteriophage SP6 RNA polymerase
    246..953     +  CDS            mCherry: mCherry is a basic (constitutively fluorescent) red fluorescent protein published in 2004, derived from Discosoma sp.. It is reported to be a very rapidly-maturing monomer with low acid sensitivity.
    953..1016    +  CDS            H-Ras (fragment): human small GTPase proto-oncoprotein
   1026..1044    -  promoter       T7 promoter: promoter for bacteriophage T7 RNA polymerase
   1049..1183    -  polyA_signal   SV40 poly(A) signal: SV40 polyadenylation signal
   1296..1314    -  promoter       T3 promoter: promoter for bacteriophage T3 RNA polymerase
   1359..1375    -  protein_bind   lac operator: The lac repressor binds to the lac operator to inhibit transcription in E. coli. This inhibition can be relieved by adding lactose or isopropyl-β-D-thiogalactopyranoside (IPTG). lac repressor encoded by lacI
   1383..1413    -  promoter       lac promoter: promoter for the E. coli lac operon
   1428..1449    -  protein_bind   CAP binding site: CAP binding activates transcription in the presence of cAMP. E. coli catabolite activator protein
   1462..1554    -  CDS            lacI (fragment): lac repressor; lacI; The lac repressor binds to the lac operator to inhibit transcription in E. coli. This inhibition can be relieved by adding lactose or isopropyl-β-D-thiogalactopyranoside (IPTG).
   1737..2325    -  rep_origin     ori: high-copy-number ColE1/pMB1/pBR322/pUC origin of replication
   2496..3356    -  CDS            AmpR: β-lactamase; bla; confers resistance to ampicillin, carbenicillin, and related antibiotics
   3357..3461    -  promoter       AmpR promoter: bla
   3514..3942    -  rep_origin     f1 ori (sequence partly withheld): f1 bacteriophage origin of replication; arrow indicates direction of (+) strand synthesis
   3947..4013    -  CDS            lacZα (fragment): LacZα fragment of β-galactosidase; lacZ fragment
   4016..5000    +  promoter       CMV IE94 promoter: enhancer/promoter region of simian cytomegalovirus major immediate early transcription unit IE94
>Addgene plasmid #74794 | pSYC-187 | depositor full sequence | sequence record 141474 | pSYC-187 sequence 5000 bps
CGCCATTCTGCCTGGGGACGTCGGAGCAAGCTTGATTTAGGTGACACTATAGAATACAAGCTACTTGTTC
TTTTTGCAGGATCCCATCGATTGTACAGATATCTGGCGCGCCTACCATGGGGCCCGGCCGGCCTAAGATC
ACCGGTCCCGGGCTTAAGGAGCTCGCATGCGGAAGCGGAGCTACTAACTTCAGCCTGCTGAAGCAGGCTG
GAGACGTGGAGGAGAACCCTGGACCTAGATCTACCATGGTGAGCAAGGGCGAGGAGGACAACATGGCCAT
CATCAAGGAGTTCATGCGCTTCAAGGTGCACATGGAGGGCTCCGTGAACGGCCACGAGTTCGAGATCGAG
GGCGAGGGCGAGGGCCGCCCCTACGAGGGCACCCAGACCGCCAAGCTGAAGGTGACCAAGGGCGGCCCCC
TGCCCTTCGCCTGGGACATCCTGTCCCCTCAGTTCATGTACGGCTCCAAGGCCTACGTGAAGCACCCCGC
CGACATCCCCGACTACTTGAAGCTGTCCTTCCCCGAGGGCTTCAAGTGGGAGCGCGTGATGAACTTCGAG
GACGGCGGCGTGGTGACCGTGACCCAGGACTCCTCCCTGCAGGACGGCGAGTTCATCTACAAGGTGAAGC
TGCGCGGCACCAACTTCCCCTCCGACGGCCCCGTAATGCAGAAGAAGACCATGGGCTGGGAGGCCTCCTC
CGAGCGGATGTACCCCGAGGACGGCGCCCTGAAGGGCGAGATCAAGCAGAGGCTGAAGCTGAAGGACGGC
GGCCACTACGACGCCGAGGTCAAGACCACCTACAAGGCCAAGAAGCCCGTGCAGCTGCCCGGCGCCTACA
ACGTCAACATCAAGCTGGACATCACCTCCCACAACGAGGACTACACCATCGTGGAACAGTACGAGCGCGC
CGAGGGCCGCCACTCCACCGGCGGCATGGACGAGCTGTACAAGAAGCTGAACCCTCCTGATGAGAGTGGC
CCCGGCTGCATGAGCTGCAAGTGTGTGCTCTCCTGAGCTAGCCTCCCTATAGTGAGTCGTATTACGTAGA
TCCAGACATGATAAGATACATTGATGAGTTTGGACAAACCACAACTAGAATGCAGTGAAAAAAATGCTTT
ATTTGTGAAATTTGTGATGCTATTGCTTTATTTGTAACCATTATAAGCTGCAATAAACAAGTTAACAACA
ACAATTGCATTCATTTTATGTTTCAGGTTCAGGGGGAGGTGTGGGAGGTTTTTTAATTCGCGGCCGCGGC
GCCAATGCATTGGGCCCGGTACCCAGCTTTTGTTCCCTTTAGTGAGGGTTAATTGCGCGCTTGGCGTAAT
CATGGTCATAGCTGTTTCCTGTGTGAAATTGTTATCCGCTCACAATTCCACACAACATACGAGCCGGGAG
CATAAAGTGTAAAGCCTGGGGTGCCTAATGAGTGAGCTAACTCACATTAATTGCGTTGCGCTCACTGCCC
GCTTTCCAGTCGGGAAACCTGTCGTGCCAGCTGCATTAATGAATCGGCCAACGCGCGGGGAGAGGCGGTT
TGCGTATTGGGCGCTCTTCCGCTTCCTCGCTCACTGACTCGCTGCGCTCGGTCGTTCGGCTGCGGCGAGC
GGTATCAGCTCACTCAAAGGCGGTAATACGGTTATCCACAGAATCAGGGGATAACGCAGGAAAGAACATG
TGAGCAAAAGGCCAGCAAAAGGCCAGGAACCGTAAAAAGGCCGCGTTGCTGGCGTTTTTCCATAGGCTCC
GCCCCCCTGACGAGCATCACAAAAATCGACGCTCAAGTCAGAGGTGGCGAAACCCGACAGGACTATAAAG
ATACCAGGCGTTTCCCCCTGGAAGCTCCCTCGTGCGCTCTCCTGTTCCGACCCTGCCGCTTACCGGATAC
CTGTCCGCCTTTCTCCCTTCGGGAAGCGTGGCGCTTTCTCATAGCTCACGCTGTAGGTATCTCAGTTCGG
TGTAGGTCGTTCGCTCCAAGCTGGGCTGTGTGCACGAACCCCCCGTTCAGCCCGACCGCTGCGCCTTATC
CGGTAACTATCGTCTTGAGTCCAACCCGGTAAGACACGACTTATCGCCACTGGCAGCAGCCACTGGTAAC
AGGATTAGCAGAGCGAGGTATGTAGGCGGTGCTACAGAGTTCTTGAAGTGGTGGCCTAACTACGGCTACA
CTAGAAGGACAGTATTTGGTATCTGCGCTCTGCTGAAGCCAGTTACCTTCGGAAAAAGAGTTGGTAGCTC
TTGATCCGGCAAACAAACCACCGCTGGTAGCGGTGGTTTTTTTGTTTGCAAGCAGCAGATTACGCGCAGA
AAAAAAGGATCTCAAGAAGATCCTTTGATCTTTTCTACGGGGTCTGACGCTCAGTGGAACGAAAACTCAC
GTTAAGGGATTTTGGTCATGAGATTATCAAAAAGGATCTTCACCTAGATCCTTTTAAATTAAAAATGAAG
TTTTAAATCAATCTAAAGTATATATGAGTAAACTTGGTCTGACAGTTACCAATGCTTAATCAGTGAGGCA
CCTATCTCAGCGATCTGTCTATTTCGTTCATCCATAGTTGCCTGACTCCCCGTCGTGTAGATAACTACGA
TACGGGAGGGCTTACCATCTGGCCCCAGTGCTGCAATGATACCGCGAGACCCACGCTCACCGGCTCCAGA
TTTATCAGCAATAAACCAGCCAGCCGGAAGGGCCGAGCGCAGAAGTGGTCCTGCAACTTTATCCGCCTCC
ATCCAGTCTATTAATTGTTGCCGGGAAGCTAGAGTAAGTAGTTCGCCAGTTAATAGTTTGCGCAACGTTG
TTGCCATTGCTACAGGCATCGTGGTGTCACGCTCGTCGTTTGGTATGGCTTCATTCAGCTCCGGTTCCCA
ACGATCAAGGCGAGTTACATGATCCCCCATGTTGTGCAAAAAAGCGGTTAGCTCCTTCGGTCCTCCGATC
GTTGTCAGAAGTAAGTTGGCCGCAGTGTTATCACTCATGGTTATGGCAGCACTGCATAATTCTCTTACTG
TCATGCCATCCGTAAGATGCTTTTCTGTGACTGGTGAGTACTCAACCAAGTCATTCTGAGAATAGTGTAT
GCGGCGACCGAGTTGCTCTTGCCCGGCGTCAATACGGGATAATACCGCGCCACATAGCAGAACTTTAAAA
GTGCTCATCATTGGAAAACGTTCTTCGGGGCGAAAACTCTCAAGGATCTTACCGCTGTTGAGATCCAGTT
CGATGTAACCCACTCGTGCACCCAACTGATCTTCAGCATCTTTTACTTTCACCAGCGTTTCTGGGTGAGC
AAAAACAGGAAGGCAAAATGCCGCAAAAAAGGGAATAAGGGCGACACGGAAATGTTGAATACTCATACTC
TTCCTTTTTCAATATTATTGAAGCATTTATCAGGGTTATTGTCTCATGAGCGGATACATATTTGAATGTA
TTTAGAAAAATAAACAAATAGGGGTTCCGCGCACATTTCCCCGAAAAGTGCCACCTAAATTGTAAGCGTT
AATATTTTGTTAAAATTCGCGTTAAATTTTTGTTAAATCAGCTCATTTTTTAACCAATAGGCCGAAATCG
GCAAAATCCCTTATAAATCAAAAGAATAGACCGAGATAGGGT
[37 nt withheld, positions 3613-3649]
AAAGAACGTGGACTCCAACGTCAAAGG
[49 nt withheld, positions 3677-3725]
T
[91 nt withheld, positions 3727-3817]
G
[124 nt withheld, positions 3819-3942]
CCCATTCGCCATTCAGGCTGCGCAACTGTTGGGAAGGGCGATCGGTGCGGGCCTCTTCGCTATTACGCCA
GTCGACCATAGCCAATTCAATATGGCGTATATGGACTCATGCCAATTCAATATGGTGGATCTGGACCTGT
GCCAATTCAATATGGCGTATATGGACTCGTGCCAATTCAATATGGTGGATCTGGACCCCAGCCAATTCAA
TATGGCGGACTTGGCACCATGCCAATTCAATATGGCGGACTTGGCACTGTGCCAACTGGGGAGGGGTCTA
CTTGGCACGGTGCCAAGTTTGAGGAGGGGTCTTGGCCCTGTGCCAAGTCCGCCATATTGAATTGGCATGG
TGCCAATAATGGCGGCCATATTGGCTATATGCCAGGATCAATATATAGGCAATATCCAATATGGCCCTAT
GCCAATATGGCTATTGGCCAGGTTCAATACTATGTATTGGCCCTATGCCATATAGTATTCCATATATGGG
TTTTCCTATTGACGTAGATAGCCCCTCCCAATGGGCGGTCCCATATACCATATATGGGGCTTCCTAATAC
CGCCCATAGCCACTCCCCCATTGACGTCAATGGTCTCTATATATGGTCTTTCCTATTGACGTCATATGGG
CGGTCCTATTGACGTATATGGCGCCTCCCCCATTGACGTCAATTACGGTAAATGGCCCGCCTGGCTCAAT
GCCCATTGACGTCAATAGGACCACCCACCATTGACGTCAATGGGATGGCTCATTGCCCATTCATATCCGT
TCTCACGCCCCCTATTGACGTCAATGACGGTAAATGGCCCACTTGGCAGTACATCAATATCTATTAATAG
TAACTTGGCAAGTACATTACTATTGGAAGTACGCCAGGGTACATTGGCAGTACTCCCATTGACGTCAATG
GCGGTAAATGGCCCGCGATGGCTGCCAAGTACATCCCCATTGACGTCAATGGGGAGGGGCAATGACGCAA
ATGGGCGTTCCATTGACGTAAATGGGCGGTAGGCGTGCCTAATGGGAGGTCTATATAAGCAATGCTCGTT
TAGGGAAC
