>Addgene plasmid #74794 | pSYC-187 | addgene partial sequence | sequence record 148732 | CMV-F 5'-CGCAAATGGGCGGTAGGCGTG-3'
GCCATTCTGCCTGGGGACGTCGGAGCAAGCTTGATTTAGGTGACACTATAGAATACAAGCTACTTGTTCT
TTTTGCAGGATCCCATCGATTGTACAGATATCTGGCGCGCCTACCATGGGGCCCGGCCGGCCTAAGATCA
CCGGTCCCGGGCTTAAGGAGCTCGCATGCGGAAGCGGAGCTACTAACTTCAGCCTGCTGAAGCAGGCTGG
AGACGTGGAGGAGAACCCTGGACCTAGATCTACCATGGTGAGCAAGGGCGAGGAGGACAACATGGCCATC
ATCAAGGAGTTCATGCGCTTCAAGGTGCACATGGAGGGCTCCGTGAACGGCCACGAGTTCGAGATCGAGG
GCGAGGGCGAGGGCCGCCCCTACGAGGGCACCCAGACCGCCAAGCTGAAGGTGACCAAGGGCGGCCCCCT
GCCCTTCGCCTGGGACATCCTGTCCCCTCAGTTCATGTACGGCTCCAAGGCCTACGTGAAGCACCCCGCC
GACATCCCCGACTACTTGAAGCTGTCCTTCCCCGAGGGCTTCAAGTGGGAGCGCGTGATGAACTTCGAGG
ACGGCGGCGTGGTGACCGTGACCCAGGACTCCTCCCTGCAGGACGGCGAGTTCATCTACAAGGTGAAGCT
GCGCGGCACCAACTTCCCCTCCGACGGCCCCGTAATGCAGAAGAAGACCATGGGCTGGGAGGCCTCCTCC
GAGCGGATGTACCCCGAGGACGGCGCCCTGAAGGGCGAGATCAAGCAG
