>Addgene plasmid #74794 | pSYC-187 | addgene partial sequence | sequence record 148733 | M13-Rev 5'-CAGGAAACAGCTATGACC-3'
GCTGGGTACCGGGCCCAATGCATTGGCGCCGCGGCCGCGAATTAAAAAACCTCCCACACCTCCCCCTGAA
CCTGAAACATAAAATGAATGCAATTGTTGTTGTTAACTTGTTTATTGCAGCTTATAATGGTTACAAATAA
AGCAATAGCATCACAAATTTCACAAATAAAGCATTTTTTTCACTGCATTCTAGTTGTGGTTTGTCCAAAC
TCATCAATGTATCTTATCATGTCTGGATCTACGTAATACGACTCACTATAGGGAGGCTAGCTCAGGAGAG
CACACACTTGCAGCTCATGCAGCCGGGGCCACTCTCATCAGGAGGGTTCAGCTTCTTGTACAGCTCGTCC
ATGCCGCCGGTGGAGTGGCGGCCCTCGGCGCGCTCGTACTGTTCCACGATGGTGTAGTCCTCGTTGTGGG
AGGTGATGTCCAGCTTGATGTTGACGTTGTAGGCGCCGGGCAGCTGCACGGGCTTCTTGGCCTTGTAGGT
GGTCTTGACCTCGGCGTCGTAGTGGCCGCCGTCCTTCAGCTTCAGCCTCTGCTTGATCTCGCCCTTCAGG
GCGCCGTCCTCGGGGTACATCCGCTCGGAGGAGGCCTCCCAGCCCATGGTCTTCTTCTGCATTACGGGGC
CGTCGGAGGGGAAGTTGGTGCCGCGCAGCTTCACCTTGTAGATGAACTCGCCGTCCTGCAGGGAGGAGTC
CTGGGTCACGGTCACCACGCCGCCGTCCTCGAAGTTCATCACGCGCTCCCACTTGAAGCCCTCGGGGAAG
GACAGCTTCAAGTAGTCGGGGATGTCGGCGGGGTGCTTCACGTAGGCCTTGGAGCCGTACATGAACTGAG
GGGACAGGATGT
